Addgene plasmid #220654: AiP1436 - pAAV-AiE2162m-minBG-SYFP2-WPRE-BGHpA
Purpose: AiE2162m is an enhancer sequence, designed to drive AAV-mediated transgene expression in specific populations of brain cells
Depositing lab: Allen Institute for Brain Science & Bosiljka Tasic. Depositing organization: Allen Institute. Publication: A suite of enhancer AAVs and transgenic mouse lines for genetic access to cortical cell types. Ben-Simon Y, Hooper M, Narayan S, Daigle TL, Dwivedi D, Way SW, Oster A, Stafford DA, Mich JK, Taormina MJ, Martinez RA, Opitz-Araya X, Roth JR, Alexander JR, Allen S, Amster A, Arbuckle J, Ayala A, Baker PM, Bakken TE, Barcelli T, Barta S, Bendrick J, Bertagnolli D, Bielstein C, Bishwakarma P, Bowlus J, Boyer G, Brouner K, Casian B, Casper T, Chakka AB, Chakrabarty R, Chance RK, Chavan S, Clark M, Colbert K, Collman F, Daniel S, Departee M, DiValentin P, Donadio N, Dotson N, Egdorf T, Fliss T, Gabitto M, Garcia J, Gary A, Gasperini M, Gloe J, Goldy J, Gore BB, Graybuck L, Greisman N, Haeseleer F, Halterman C, Haradon Z, Hastings SD, Helback O, Ho W, Hockemeyer D, Huang C, Huff S, Hunker A, Johansen N, Jones D, Juneau Z, Kalmbach B, Kannan M, Khem S, Kussick E, Kutsal R, Larsen R, Lee C, Lee AY, Leibly M, Lenz GH, Li S, Liang E, Lusk N, Madigan Z, Malloy J, Malone J, McCue R, Melchor J, Mollenkopf T, Moosman S, Morin E, Newman D, Ng L, Ngo K, Omstead V, Otto S, Oyama A, Pena N, Pham T, Phillips E, Pom CA, Potekhina L, Ransford S, Ray PL, Rette D, Reynoldson C, Rimorin C, Rocha D, Ruiz A, Sanchez REA, Sawyer L, Sedeno-Cortes A, Sevigny JP, Shapovalova N, Shepard N, Shulga L, Sigler AR, Siverts L, Soliman S, Somasundaram S, Staats B, Stewart K, Szelenyi E, Tieu M, Trader C, Tran A, van Velthoven CTJ, Walker M, Wang Y, Weed N, Wirthlin M, Wood T, Wynalda B, Yao Z, Zhou T, Ariza J, Dee N, Reding M, Ronellenfitch K, Mufti S, Sunkin SM, Smith KA, Esposito L, Waters J, Thyagarajan B, Yao S, Lein ES, Zeng H, Levi BP, Ngai J, Ting JT, Tasic B. Cell. 2025 May 16:S0092-8674(25)00513-6. doi: 10.1016/j.cell.2025.05.002. PubMed 40403729.
Backbone
  Vector backbone: pAAV2
  Vector type: AAV
Growth in bacteria
  Bacterial resistance: Ampicillin, 100 μg/mL
  Growth temperature: 37°C
  Growth strain: NEB Stable
  Copy number: High Copy
Gene/Insert
  Gene/Insert name: SYFP2
  Species: Synthetic
  Promoter: minBG
  Cloning method: Gibson Cloning
Terms and licenses: Academic/Nonprofit Terms; Industry Terms: Not Available to Industry
Depositor comments: 5' Cloning Site: MluI (not destroyed), 3' Cloning Site: SgrAI (not destroyed). Please visit https://doi.org/10.1101/2024.06.10.597244 for bioRxiv preprint.
How to cite: AiP1436 - pAAV-AiE2162m-minBG-SYFP2-WPRE-BGHpA was a gift from Allen Institute for Brain Science & Bosiljka Tasic (Addgene plasmid # 220654 ; http://n2t.net/addgene:220654 ; RRID:Addgene_220654)
