[The description below was written by a language model from this plasmid's Addgene catalogue record and pLannotate feature annotations shown in this document.]
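Description:
AiP1436 - pAAV-AiE2162m-minBG-SYFP2-WPRE-BGHpA is an AAV transfer plasmid on a pAAV2 backbone, about 4.6 kb in the sequenced record, built to produce recombinant AAV that reports the activity of a candidate brain cell-type enhancer. It is maintained in bacteria through a high-copy ColE1/pUC-type origin and selected with ampicillin via the bla gene and its own promoter. An f1 phage origin is also present in the backbone. Short annotated matches to bom, rop and human p21 are only small fragments and are probably backbone remnants or incidental similarity rather than functional parts.

The payload lies between AAV2 inverted terminal repeats, which provide the signals for replication and packaging of the intervening DNA into AAV capsids. The right-hand ITR is annotated in full, whereas the left one appears only as two short fragments, which may reflect incomplete annotation or sequencing of this repetitive region. Inside the ITRs, the AiE2162m enhancer sits upstream of the minimal beta-globin promoter (minBG). Neither element is called out in the feature table, but both are given in the name and catalogue fields, and they presumably occupy the unannotated stretch before the reporter. The minimal promoter has little activity alone, so expression of the monomeric yellow fluorescent protein SYFP2 depends on the enhancer. A WPRE, annotated as two adjacent fragments and apparently a shortened form, boosts transcript stability and expression, and the bovine growth hormone polyadenylation signal terminates the transcript. Retained MluI and SgrAI sites flank the cloned segment.

The stated purpose is AAV-mediated transgene expression in specific populations of brain cells, as part of a larger enhancer-AAV toolkit for genetic access to cortical cell types. The record does not state which population AiE2162m targets.
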