Features (pLannotate 1.2.2; 15 found; start..end, strand, type, name):
     12..39      +  repeat_region  AAV2 ITR (fragment): inverted terminal repeat of adeno-associated virus serotype 2 inverted
     68..95      +  repeat_region  AAV2 ITR (fragment): inverted terminal repeat of adeno-associated virus serotype 2 inverted
    511..527     +  CDS            p21 (fragment): human cyclin-dependent kinase inhibitor 1A; Homo sapiens CDKN1A; mediates p53-dependent arrest in the G1 phase of the cell cycle
    652..1368    +  CDS            SYFP2: SYFP2 is a basic (constitutively fluorescent) yellow fluorescent protein published in 2006, derived from Aequorea victoria. It is reported to be a very rapidly-maturing monomer with moderate acid sensitivity.
   1408..1565    +  misc_feature   WPRE (fragment): woodchuck hepatitis virus posttranscriptional regulatory element
   1571..1651    +  misc_feature   WPRE (fragment): woodchuck hepatitis virus posttranscriptional regulatory element
   1668..1779    +  polyA_signal   bGH poly(A) signal: bovine growth hormone polyadenylation signal
   1897..2037    +  repeat_region  AAV2 ITR: inverted terminal repeat of adeno-associated virus serotype 2 inverted
   2042..2093    -  misc_feature   bom (fragment): basis of mobility region from pBR322
   2112..2567    +  rep_origin     f1 ori (sequence partly withheld): f1 bacteriophage origin of replication; arrow indicates direction of (+) strand synthesis
   2568..2617    -  misc_feature   bom (fragment): basis of mobility region from pBR322
   2719..2754    -  CDS            rop (fragment): Rop protein, which maintains plasmids at low copy number; rop
   2849..2953    +  promoter       AmpR promoter: bla
   2954..3814    +  CDS            AmpR: β-lactamase; bla; confers resistance to ampicillin, carbenicillin, and related antibiotics
   3985..4573    +  rep_origin     ori: high-copy-number ColE1/pMB1/pBR322/pUC origin of replication
>Addgene plasmid #220654 | AiP1436 - pAAV-AiE2162m-minBG-SYFP2-WPRE-BGHpA | addgene full sequence | sequence record 461994 | Addgene NGS Result
CCTGCAGGCAGCTGCGCGCTCGCTCGCTCACTGAGGCCGCCCGGGCGTCGGGCGACCTTTGGTCGCCCGG
CCTCAGTGAGCGAGCGAGCGCGCAGAGAGGGAGTGGCCAACTCCATCACTAGGGGTTCCTGCGGCCGCAC
GCGTTGTAAGAGTAATAATCGCCGGCGGAGAAGAATGGCAAGTGTGTGAGAGAGGGCAAAGCAGAAAAGG
GCCAAGCGGGTCCTCAGGGAGAAGCCACAGCCCTCTCCAGCCTGTGCTGTCCAGGAACAAAGCTGCCCTA
GGCCTCCCCAGGGGCTCACTGGCCGGTCTCTGGGTTTCCCCGGCTAAGAGCTCCCGGCACAGGGGAGGAG
CCGGGAGTGGGCGGGGTCGTGAACACGGGCTGGGGCGGGGCTAGAGGGGGAGGGCTCAGCCTTAGTCCCT
TTGGGTGTCTAGAGGGCGGGGCCTAGGCTGATGGAGATCCGTGACCCTAGAGGATACACTCTGAAGGAGG
TCAGGGCCACGACAGAGAAGGGGAGGAGGCAGGCGGCTGTGCAAATAAAGGTTTCGCCGGCGGAGCTCGG
GCTGGGCATAAAAGTCAGGGCAGAGCCATCTATTGCTTACATTTGCTTCTGGGATCCAGATCTTTCGAAG
CTAGCGCTACCGGTCGCCACCATGGTGAGCAAGGGCGAGGAGCTGTTCACCGGGGTGGTGCCCATCCTGG
TCGAGCTGGACGGCGACGTAAACGGCCACAAGTTCAGCGTGTCCGGCGAGGGCGAGGGCGATGCCACCTA
CGGCAAGCTGACCCTGAAGCTGATCTGCACCACCGGCAAGCTGCCCGTGCCCTGGCCCACCCTCGTGACC
ACCCTGGGCTACGGCGTGCAGTGCTTCGCCCGCTACCCCGACCACATGAAGCAGCACGACTTCTTCAAGT
CCGCCATGCCCGAAGGCTACGTCCAGGAGCGCACCATCTTCTTCAAGGACGACGGCAACTACAAGACCCG
CGCCGAGGTGAAGTTCGAGGGCGACACCCTGGTGAACCGCATCGAGCTGAAGGGCATCGACTTCAAGGAG
GACGGCAACATCCTGGGGCACAAGCTGGAGTACAACTACAACAGCCACAACGTCTATATCACCGCCGACA
AGCAGAAGAACGGCATCAAGGCCAACTTCAAGATCCGCCACAACATCGAGGACGGCGGCGTGCAGCTCGC
CGACCACTACCAGCAGAACACCCCCATCGGCGACGGCCCCGTGCTGCTGCCCGACAACCACTACCTGAGC
TACCAGTCCAAGCTGAGCAAAGACCCCAACGAGAAGCGCGATCACATGGTCCTGCTGGAGTTCGTGACCG
CCGCCGGGATCACTCTCGGCATGGACGAGCTGTACAAGTAAGTCGACGGCGCGCCGCGGCCGCGAATTCG
ATATCATAATCAACCTCTGGATTACAAAATTTGTGAAAGATTGACTGGTATTCTTAACTATGTTGCTCCT
TTTACGCTATGTGGATACGCTGCTTTAATGCCTTTGTATCATGCTATTGCTTCCCGTATGGCTTTCATTT
TCTCCTCCTTGTATAAATCCTGGTTAGTTCTTGCCACGGCGGAACTCATCGCCGCCTGCCTTGCCCGCTG
CTGGACAGGGGCTCGGCTGTTGGGCACTGACAATTCCGTGGCTCGAGAGATCTTCGACTGTGCCTTCTAG
TTGCCAGCCATCTGTTGTTTGCCCCTCCCCCGTGCCTTCCTTGACCCTGGAAGGTGCCACTCCCACTGTC
CTTTCCTAATAAAATGAGGAAATTGCATCGCATTGTCTGAGTAGGTGTCATTCTATTCTGGGGGGTGGGG
TGGGGCAGGACAGCAAGGGGGAGGATTGGGAAGACAATAGCAGGCATGAGATCTCACGTGCGGACCGAGC
GGCCGCAGGAACCCCTAGTGATGGAGTTGGCCACTCCCTCTCTGCGCGCTCGCTCGCTCACTGAGGCCGG
GCGACCAAAGGTCGCCCGACGCCCGGGCTTTGCCCGGGCGGCCTCAGTGAGCGAGCGAGCGCGCAGCTGC
CTGCAGGGGCGCCTGATGCGGTATTTTCTCCTTACGCATCTGTGCGGTATTTCACACCGCATA
[95 nt withheld, positions 2094-2188]
T
[46 nt withheld, positions 2190-2235]
C
[141 nt withheld, positions 2237-2377]
CCTTTGACGTTGGAGTCCACGTTCTTT
[37 nt withheld, positions 2405-2441]
ACTCTATCTCGGGCTATTCTTTTGATTTATAAGGGATTTTGCCGATTTCGGTCTATTGGTTAAAAAATGA
GCTGATTTAACAAAAATTTAACGCGAATTTTAACAAAATATTAACGTTTACAATTTTATGGTGCACTCTC
AGTACAATCTGCTCTGATGCCGCATAGTTAAGCCAGCCCCGACACCCGCCAACACCCGCTGACGCGCCCT
GACGGGCTTGTCTGCTCCCGGCATCCGCTTACAGACAAGCTGTGACCGTCTCCGGGAGCTGCATGTGTCA
GAGGTTTTCACCGTCATCACCGAAACGCGCGAGACGAAAGGGCCTCGTGATACGCCTATTTTTATAGGTT
AATGTCATGATAATAATGGTTTCTTAGACGTCAGGTGGCACTTTTCGGGGAAATGTGCGCGGAACCCCTA
TTTGTTTATTTTTCTAAATACATTCAAATATGTATCCGCTCATGAGACAATAACCCTGATAAATGCTTCA
ATAATATTGAAAAAGGAAGAGTATGAGTATTCAACATTTCCGTGTCGCCCTTATTCCCTTTTTTGCGGCA
TTTTGCCTTCCTGTTTTTGCTCACCCAGAAACGCTGGTGAAAGTAAAAGATGCTGAAGATCAGTTGGGTG
CACGAGTGGGTTACATCGAACTGGATCTCAACAGCGGTAAGATCCTTGAGAGTTTTCGCCCCGAAGAACG
TTTTCCAATGATGAGCACTTTTAAAGTTCTGCTATGTGGCGCGGTATTATCCCGTATTGACGCCGGGCAA
GAGCAACTCGGTCGCCGCATACACTATTCTCAGAATGACTTGGTTGAGTACTCACCAGTCACAGAAAAGC
ATCTTACGGATGGCATGACAGTAAGAGAATTATGCAGTGCTGCCATAACCATGAGTGATAACACTGCGGC
CAACTTACTTCTGACAACGATCGGAGGACCGAAGGAGCTAACCGCTTTTTTGCACAACATGGGGGATCAT
GTAACTCGCCTTGATCGTTGGGAACCGGAGCTGAATGAAGCCATACCAAACGACGAGCGTGACACCACGA
TGCCTGTAGCAATGGCAACAACGTTGCGCAAACTATTAACTGGCGAACTACTTACTCTAGCTTCCCGGCA
ACAATTAATAGACTGGATGGAGGCGGATAAAGTTGCAGGACCACTTCTGCGCTCGGCCCTTCCGGCTGGC
TGGTTTATTGCTGATAAATCTGGAGCCGGTGAGCGTGGGTCTCGCGGTATCATTGCAGCACTGGGGCCAG
ATGGTAAGCCCTCCCGTATCGTAGTTATCTACACGACGGGGAGTCAGGCAACTATGGATGAACGAAATAG
ACAGATCGCTGAGATAGGTGCCTCACTGATTAAGCATTGGTAACTGTCAGACCAAGTTTACTCATATATA
CTTTAGATTGATTTAAAACTTCATTTTTAATTTAAAAGGATCTAGGTGAAGATCCTTTTTGATAATCTCA
TGACCAAAATCCCTTAACGTGAGTTTTCGTTCCACTGAGCGTCAGACCCCGTAGAAAAGATCAAAGGATC
TTCTTGAGATCCTTTTTTTCTGCGCGTAATCTGCTGCTTGCAAACAAAAAAACCACCGCTACCAGCGGTG
GTTTGTTTGCCGGATCAAGAGCTACCAACTCTTTTTCCGAAGGTAACTGGCTTCAGCAGAGCGCAGATAC
CAAATACTGTTCTTCTAGTGTAGCCGTAGTTAGGCCACCACTTCAAGAACTCTGTAGCACCGCCTACATA
CCTCGCTCTGCTAATCCTGTTACCAGTGGCTGCTGCCAGTGGCGATAAGTCGTGTCTTACCGGGTTGGAC
TCAAGACGATAGTTACCGGATAAGGCGCAGCGGTCGGGCTGAACGGGGGGTTCGTGCACACAGCCCAGCT
TGGAGCGAACGACCTACACCGAACTGAGATACCTACAGCGTGAGCTATGAGAAAGCGCCACGCTTCCCGA
AGGGAGAAAGGCGGACAGGTATCCGGTAAGCGGCAGGGTCGGAACAGGAGAGCGCACGAGGGAGCTTCCA
GGGGGAAACGCCTGGTATCTTTATAGTCCTGTCGGGTTTCGCCACCTCTGACTTGAGCGTCGATTTTTGT
GATGCTCGTCAGGGGGGCGGAGCCTATGGAAAAACGCCAGCAACGCGGCCTTTTTACGGTTCCTGGCCTT
TTGCTGGCCTTTTGCTCACATGT
